>Addgene plasmid #191593 | E3_pENTR_L3-L2_HD_G1397-DddtoxA-C | addgene full sequence | sequence record 379222 | Addgene NGS Result
ACCTACACCGAACTGAGATACCTACAGCGTGAGCTATGAGAAAGCGCCACGCTTCCCGAAGGGAGAAAGG
CGGACAGGTATCCGGTAAGCGGCAGGGTCGGAACAGGAGAGCGCACGAGGGAGCTTCCAGGGGGAAACGC
CTGGTATCTTTATAGTCCTGTCGGGTTTCGCCACCTCTGACTTGAGCGTCGATTTTTGTGATGCTCGTCA
GGGGGGCGGAGCCTATGGAAAAACGCCAGCAACGCGGCCTTTTTACGGTTCCTGGCCTTTTGCTGGCCTT
TTGCTCACATGTTCTTTCCTGCGTTATCCCCTGATTCTGTGGATAACCGTATTACCGCCTTTGAGTGAGC
TGATACCGCTCGCCGCAGCCGAACGACCGAGCGCAGCGAGTCAGTGAGCGAGGAAGCGGAAGAGCGCCCA
ATACGCAAACCGCCTCTCCCCGCGCGTTGGCCGATTCATTAATGCAGCTGGCACGACAGGTTTCCCGACT
GGAAAGCGGGCAGTGAGCGCAACGCAATTAATACGCGTACCGCTAGCCAGGAAGAGTTTGTAGAAACGCA
AAAAGGCCATCCGTCAGGATGGCCTTCTGCTTAGTTTGATGCCTGGCAGTTTATGGCGGGCGTCCTGCCC
GCCACCCTCCGGGCCGTTGCTTCACAACGTTCAAATCCGCTCCCGGCGGATTTGTCCTACTCAGGAGAGC
GTTCACCGACAAACAACAGATAAAACGAAAGGCCCAGTCTTCCGACTGAGCCTTTCGTTTTATTTGATGC
CTGGCAGTTCCCTACTCTCGCGTTAACGCTAGCATGGATGTTTTCCCAGTCACGACGTTGTAAAACGACG
GCCAGTCTTAAGCTCGGGCCCCAAATAATGATTTTATTTTGACTGATAGTGACCTGTTCGTTGCAACAAA
TTGATGAGCAATGCTTTTTTATAATGCCAACTTTGTATAATAAAGTTGATAAGGAGACCGCCGCTGCCAA
GTTCGAGAGACAGCACATGGACAGCATCGATATCGCCGATCTACGCACGCTCGGCTACAGCCAGCAGCAA
CAGGAGAAGATCAAACCGAAGGTTCGTTCGACAGTGGCGCAGCACCACGAGGCACTGGTCGGCCACGGGT
TTACACACGCGCACATCGTTGCGTTAAGCCAACACCCGGCAGCGTTAGGGACCGTCGCTGTCAAGTATCA
GGACATGATCGCAGCGTTGCCAGAGGCGACACACGAAGCGATCGTTGGCGTCGGCAAACAGTGGTCCGGC
GCACGCGCTCTGGAGGCCTTGCTCACGGTGGCGGGAGAGTTGAGAGGTCCACCGTTACAGTTGGACACAG
GCCAACTTCTCAAGATTGCAAAACGTGGCGGCGTGACCGCAGTGGAGGCAGTGCATGCATGGCGCAATGC
ACTGACGGGTGCCCCGCTCAAGGAGACGGGCGCCGCTACAGGGCGCGTCCCATTCGCCATTCAGGCTGCG
CAACTGTTGGGAAGGGCGATCGGTGCGGGCCTCTTCGCTATTACGCCAGCTGGCGAAAGGGGGATGTGCT
GCAAGGCGATTAAGTTGGGTAACGCCAGGGTTTTCCCAGTCACGACGTTGTAAAACGACGGCCAGTGAGC
GCGCGTAATACGACTCACTATAGGGCGAATTGGGTACCGGGCCCCCCCTCGAGGCCCTCCAGCTTTTGTT
CCCTTTAGTGAGGGTTAATTGCGCGCTTGGCGTAATCATGGTCATAGCTGTTTCCTGTGTGAAATTGTTA
TCCGCTCACAATTCCACACAACATACGAGCCGGAAGCATAAAGTGTAAAGCCTGGGGTGCCTAATGAGTG
AGCTAACTCACATTAATTGCGTTGCGCTCACTGCCCGCTTTCCACCGGTCGTCTCCACCCCTGAGCAGGT
AGTGGCTATTGCATCCCACGACGGGGGCAGACCCGCACTGGAGTCAATTGTTGCCCAGTTATCTCGCCCT
GATCCGGCGTTGGCCGCGTTGACCAACGACCACCTCGTCGCCTTGGCCTGCCTCGGCGGGCGTCCTGCGC
TGGATGCAGTGAAAAAGGGATTGGGGGGTTCTGCGATTCCAGTTAAGAGAGGAGCTACAGGAGAAACGAA
AGTCTTTACTGGGAATTCCAATTCTCCCAAATCACCGACTAAAGGCGGATGTAGTGGTGGTAGTACCAAT
CTTTCCGACATTATCGAGAAGGAAACAGGTAAACAACTCGTAATCCAAGAAAGCATACTGATGCTTCCTG
AAGAGGTTGAAGAGGTCATAGGGAACAAACCTGAAAGCGACATTTTGGTTCATACTGCCTATGATGAGTC
TACAGATGAGAACGTGATGTTGCTAACCTCAGATGCACCTGAATACAAGCCATGGGCTTTAGTGATTCAG
GATTCGAATGGAGAGAACAAGATCAAGATGCTCTGATAACTCGAGCGATCCTCTAGAACCCAGCTTTCTT
GTACAAAGTTGGCATTATAAGAAAGCATTGCTTATCAATTTGTTGCAACGAACAGGTCACTATCAGTCAA
AATAAAATCATTATTTGCCATCCAGCTGCAGGGCGGCCGCGATATCCCCTATAGTGAGTCGTATTACATG
GTCATAGCTGTTTCCTGGCAGCTCTGGCCCGTGTCTCAAAATCTCTGATGTTACATTGCACAAGATAAAA
ATATATCATCATGAACAATAAAACTGTCTGCTTACATAAACAGTAATACAAGGGGTGTTATGAGCCATAT
TCAACGGGAAACGTCGAGGCCGCGATTAAATTCCAACATGGATGCTGATTTATATGGGTATAAATGGGCT
CGCGATAATGTCGGGCAATCAGGTGCGACAATCTATCGCTTGTATGGGAAGCCCGATGCGCCAGAGTTGT
TTCTGAAACATGGCAAAGGTAGCGTTGCCAATGATGTTACAGATGAGATGGTCAGACTAAACTGGCTGAC
GGAATTTATGCCTCTTCCGACCATCAAGCATTTTATCCGTACTCCTGATGATGCATGGTTACTCACCACT
GCGATCCCCGGAAAAACAGCATTCCAGGTATTAGAAGAATATCCTGATTCAGGTGAAAATATTGTTGATG
CGCTGGCAGTGTTCCTGCGCCGGTTGCATTCGATTCCTGTTTGTAATTGTCCTTTTAACAGCGATCGCGT
ATTTCGCCTTGCTCAGGCGCAATCACGAATGAATAACGGTTTGGTTGATGCGAGTGATTTTGATGACGAG
CGTAATGGCTGGCCTGTTGAACAAGTCTGGAAAGAAATGCATAAACTTTTGCCATTCTCACCGGATTCAG
TCGTCACTCATGGTGATTTCTCACTTGATAACCTTATTTTTGACGAGGGGAAATTAATAGGTTGTATTGA
TGTTGGACGAGTCGGAATCGCAGACCGATACCAGGATCTTGCCATCCTATGGAACTGCCTCGGTGAGTTT
TCTCCTTCATTACAGAAACGGCTTTTTCAAAAATATGGTATTGATAATCCTGATATGAATAAATTGCAGT
TTCATTTGATGCTCGATGAGTTTTTCTAATCAGAATTGGTTAATTGGTTGTAACACTGGCAGAGCATTAC
GCTGACTTGACGGGACGGCGCAAGCTCATGACCAAAATCCCTTAACGTGAGTTACGCGTCGTTCCACTGA
GCGTCAGACCCCGTAGAAAAGATCAAAGGATCTTCTTGAGATCCTTTTTTTCTGCGCGTAATCTGCTGCT
TGCAAACAAAAAAACCACCGCTACCAGCGGTGGTTTGTTTGCCGGATCAAGAGCTACCAACTCTTTTTCC
GAAGGTAACTGGCTTCAGCAGAGCGCAGATACCAAATACTGTTCTTCTAGTGTAGCCGTAGTTAGGCCAC
CACTTCAAGAACTCTGTAGCACCGCCTACATACCTCGCTCTGCTAATCCTGTTACCAGTGGCTGCTGCCA
GTGGCGATAAGTCGTGTCTTACCGGGTTGGACTCAAGACGATAGTTACCGGATAAGGCGCAGCGGTCGGG
CTGAACGGGGGGTTCGTGCACACAGCCCAGCTTGGAGCGAACG
Features (pLannotate 1.2.2; 20 found; start..end, strand, type, name):
    414..506     +  CDS            lacI (fragment): lac repressor; lacI; The lac repressor binds to the lac operator to inhibit transcription in E. coli. This inhibition can be relieved by adding lactose or isopropyl-β-D-thiogalactopyranoside (IPTG).
    561..588     -  terminator     rrnB T2 terminator: transcription terminator T2 from the E. coli rrnB gene
    720..763     +  terminator     rrnB T1 terminator: Escherichia coli rrnB; transcription terminator T1 from the E. coli rrnB gene
    810..846     -  CDS            lacZα (fragment): LacZα fragment of β-galactosidase; lacZ fragment
    863..958     +  protein_bind   attL3: mutant version of attL; recombination site for the Gateway® LR reaction LR Clonase™
   1018..1428    +  CDS            avrXa10 (fragment): AVX10_XANOO - Experimental evidence at protein level: Swiss-Prot protein existence level 1. Avirulence protein. Induces the hypersensitive response (HR)in rice plants carrying the resistance gene Xa10. Activity depends on the presence of the core repeat domains; replacement with repeat domains from other proteins (AvrBs3 of X.euvesicatoria (AC P14727) or AvrXa7 of this organism) does not elicit the HR. Probably acts as a transcription factor in its host plant (rice) to induce plant resistance or disease. From Xanthomonas oryzae pv. oryzae.
   1430..1448    -  rep_origin     f1 ori (fragment): f1 bacteriophage origin of replication; arrow indicates direction of (+) strand synthesis
   1453..1608    -  CDS            lacZα (fragment): LacZα fragment of β-galactosidase; lacZ fragment
   1616..1634    +  promoter       T7 promoter: promoter for bacteriophage T7 RNA polymerase
   1643..1664    -  misc_feature   MCS (fragment): pBluescript multiple cloning site
   1682..1700    -  promoter       T3 promoter: promoter for bacteriophage T3 RNA polymerase
   1745..1761    -  protein_bind   lac operator: The lac repressor binds to the lac operator to inhibit transcription in E. coli. This inhibition can be relieved by adding lactose or isopropyl-β-D-thiogalactopyranoside (IPTG). lac repressor encoded by lacI
   1769..1799    -  promoter       lac promoter: promoter for the E. coli lac operon
   1814..1835    -  protein_bind   CAP binding site: CAP binding activates transcription in the presence of cAMP. E. coli catabolite activator protein
   1934..2080    +  CDS            avrBs3 (fragment): AVRB3_XANEU - Experimental evidence at protein level: Swiss-Prot protein existence level 1. Avirulence protein. Acts as a transcription factor in C.annuum plants. In susceptible plants lacking the Bs3 resistance gene induces expression of a number of genes, including genes homologous to a family of auxin-induced genes, alpha-expansin genes, pectate lyase, anthocyanidin glucoside rhamnosyl transferase and at least one transcription factor, UPA20. Their expression leads to plant hypertrophy in mesophyll cells, probably mainly mediated by UPA20 (PubMed:17962565). In resistant plants induces the h
   2165..2413    +  CDS            UGI: UNGI_BPPB2 - Experimental evidence at protein level: Swiss-Prot protein existence level 1. This protein binds specifically and reversibly to the host uracil-DNA glycosylase, preventing removal of uracil residues from PBS2 DNA by the host uracil-excision repair system. From Bacillus phage PBS2 (Bacteriophage PBS2).
   2438..2537    -  protein_bind   attL2: mutant version of attL; recombination site for the Gateway® LR reaction LR Clonase™
   2568..2586    -  promoter       T7 promoter: promoter for bacteriophage T7 RNA polymerase
   2720..3529    +  CDS            KanR: aminoglycoside phosphotransferase; aph(3')-Ia; confers resistance to kanamycin in bacteria or G418 (Geneticin®) in eukaryotes
   3676..231     +  rep_origin     ori (across the origin): high-copy-number ColE1/pMB1/pBR322/pUC origin of replication
