[The description below was written by a language model from this plasmid's Addgene catalogue record and pLannotate feature annotations shown in this document.]
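Description:
E3_pENTR_L3-L2_HD_G1397-DddtoxA-C is a MultiSite Gateway entry clone, the third entry position in the assembly scheme for ptpTALECD vectors, which are TALE-based cytidine deaminases aimed at base editing of the plastid genome. It is a small (about 4 kb) bacterial cloning plasmid with a high-copy ColE1/pUC-type origin and a kanamycin resistance gene (aph(3')-Ia). The rrnB T1 and T2 terminators lie upstream of the cassette, as is typical of pENTR-type backbones. The catalogue lists the backbone as PINII without further explanation.

The payload sits between attL3 and attL2, so an LR reaction moves it, together with the other entry clones, into a destination vector. It encodes one "hand" of the editor in unfinished form. There is a TALE N-terminal segment (annotated by homology to avrXa10). This is followed by a stuffer carrying a lacZα fragment with lac promoter, operator, CAP site and pBluescript-derived T7/T3/MCS remnants. Next comes a TALE C-terminal segment (homologous to avrBs3). According to the record, half of the split cytidine deaminase domain of Burkholderia cenocepacia DddA then follows, but the feature table does not annotate it. The name indicates the C-terminal half of a split at G1397. The last element is a uracil glycosylase inhibitor (UGI) from phage PBS2, which blocks excision of the uracil produced by deamination.

The lacZα stuffer presumably marks the site where the target-specific platinum TALEN repeat array is inserted, although the record does not say so. "HD" in the name probably refers to a repeat-variable diresidue, which is also not explained. No plant promoter or plastid transit peptide is annotated here, so these are presumably supplied by other components of the assembly.
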