Addgene plasmid #191593: E3_pENTR_L3-L2_HD_G1397-DddtoxA-C
Purpose: ptpTALECD vector assembly, Entry clone 3 with attL2 and L3
Depositing lab: Shin-ichi Arimura. Depositing organization: The University of Tokyo. Publication: Targeted base editing in the plastid genome of Arabidopsis thaliana. Nakazato I, Okuno M, Yamamoto H, Tamura Y, Itoh T, Shikanai T, Takanashi H, Tsutsumi N, Arimura SI. Nat Plants. 2021 Jul;7(7):906-913. doi: 10.1038/s41477-021-00954-6. Epub 2021 Jul 1. PubMed 34211131.
Backbone
  Vector backbone: PINII
  Vector type: Other
Growth in bacteria
  Bacterial resistance: Kanamycin, 50 μg/mL
  Growth temperature: 37°C
  Growth strain: DH5alpha
  Copy number: High Copy
Gene/Insert
  Gene/Insert name: C and N termini of platinum TALEN, 1/2 a cytidine deaminase domain of DddA of B. cenocepacia, and a uracil glycosylase inhibitor
  Species: Synthetic
  Cloning method: Ligation Independent Cloning
Terms and licenses: Academic/Nonprofit Terms; Industry Terms: Not Available to Industry
Depositor comments: Multisite Gateway entry vector to express one hand of pTALECD-UGI
How to cite: E3_pENTR_L3-L2_HD_G1397-DddtoxA-C was a gift from Shin-ichi Arimura (Addgene plasmid # 191593 ; http://n2t.net/addgene:191593 ; RRID:Addgene_191593)
